Addgene plasmid #223718: pHR-SFFV-FLAG-TurboID-mutLIR-SQSTM1
Purpose: Expresses FLAG-TurboID-mutLIR-SQSTM1
Depositing lab: Benjamin Wolozin. Depositing organization: Boston University Medical Campus. Publication: Proximity labeling reveals dynamic changes in the SQSTM1 protein network. Ortiz ANR, Zhang L, Ash PEA, Basu A, Puri S, van der Spek SJF, Wang Z, Dorrian L, Emili A, Wolozin B. bioRxiv [Preprint]. 2024 Jun 27:2023.12.12.571324. doi: 10.1101/2023.12.12.571324. PubMed 38168279.
Backbone
  Vector backbone: pHR-SFFV
  Vector type: Mammalian Expression, Lentiviral
Growth in bacteria
  Bacterial resistance: Ampicillin, 100 μg/mL
  Growth temperature: 30°C
  Growth strain: NEB Stable
  Copy number: Low Copy
Gene/Insert
  Gene/Insert name: SQSTM1
  Species: H. sapiens (human)
  Mutation: Mutation 335-DDDW-338 to 335-AAAA-338
  Entrez Gene: SQSTM1 (a.k.a. A170, DMRV, EBIAP, FTDALS3, NADGP, OSIL, PDB3, ZIP3, p60, p62, p62B)
  Promoter: SFFV
  Tag / fusion protein: TurboID (N terminal on insert)
  Cloning method: Other
  Sequencing primers: 5′ ggtggcagtggatctcgagtcatggcgtcgctcaccgtgaag; 3′ atctagatccggtggatccTTAcaacggcgggggatgctttga
Terms and licenses: Academic/Nonprofit Terms; Industry Terms: Not Available to Industry
Depositor comments: Please visit https://doi.org/10.1101/2023.12.12.571324 for bioRxiv preprint.
How to cite: pHR-SFFV-FLAG-TurboID-mutLIR-SQSTM1 was a gift from Benjamin Wolozin (Addgene plasmid # 223718 ; http://n2t.net/addgene:223718 ; RRID:Addgene_223718)
