[The description below was written by a language model from this plasmid's Addgene catalogue record and pLannotate feature annotations shown in this document.]
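Description:
pHR-SFFV-FLAG-TurboID-mutLIR-SQSTM1 is an HIV-1-based lentiviral transfer plasmid of about 11.4 kb, built on the pHR-SFFV backbone, for expression in mammalian cells. It is maintained in E. coli through a ColE1/pMB1-type origin and selected with ampicillin via the β-lactamase gene. The record lists it as low copy and specifies a recombination-deficient strain, which is common for LTR-containing plasmids. The viral region runs from a truncated 5′ LTR through the Ψ packaging signal with an adjoining gag fragment, the Rev response element and the cPPT/CTS. It ends in a self-inactivating ΔU3 3′ LTR, so the integrated provirus lacks LTR promoter activity and expression relies on the internal promoter. Outside this cassette, the backbone carries leftover pBR322-derived fragments and an SV40 promoter–gpt–SV40 small t intron/poly(A) unit in which gpt is annotated only as fragments. The record assigns no use to this unit.

The payload is driven by the spleen focus-forming virus (SFFV) LTR promoter and followed by a WPRE, which enhances transcript stability and expression. It encodes one fusion protein: an N-terminal FLAG epitope (annotated only as a short match to 3xFLAG), the engineered fast-acting biotin ligase TurboID, and full-length human SQSTM1/p62. The SQSTM1 portion has residues 335–338 changed from DDDW to AAAA. The construct name identifies this as a mutation of the LIR, the LC3-interacting region through which this selective autophagy receptor binds LC3-family proteins. TurboID biotinylates neighbouring proteins, so the construct supports proximity labelling of the SQSTM1 protein network. The LIR mutant presumably serves for comparison with wild-type SQSTM1, and the FLAG tag allows detection of the fusion. No mammalian selection marker or fluorescent reporter is annotated within the lentiviral cassette.
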