Features (pLannotate 1.2.2; 35 found; start..end, strand, type, name):
    190..315     +  misc_feature   HIV-1 Ψ: packaging signal of human immunodeficiency virus type 1
    299..637     +  CDS            HIV-1 gag (fragment): gag protein from human immunodeficiency virus 1; gag
    812..1045    +  misc_feature   RRE: The Rev response element (RRE) of HIV-1 allows for Rev-dependent mRNA export from the nucleus to the cytoplasm.
   1422..1522    +  CDS            Rev (fragment): human immunodeficiency virus 1 (HIV-1) Rev protein; rev; enhances nuclear export of unspliced and incompletely spliced viral mRNAs
   1559..1676    +  misc_feature   cPPT/CTS: central polypurine tract and central termination sequence of HIV-1
   1713..1745    -  misc_feature   MCS (fragment): pBluescript multiple cloning site
   1829..2236    +  promoter       SFFV promoter: spleen focus-forming virus long terminal repeat (LTR) promoter
   2289..2310    +  CDS            3xFLAG (fragment): three tandem FLAG® epitope tags
   2309..3266    +  CDS            TurboID (fragment): mutant of the E. coli biotin ligase BioID engineered for improved catalytic efficiency (Branon et al., 2018)
   3303..4622    +  CDS            SQSTM1: SQSTM_HUMAN - Also known as ORCA, OSIL. Experimental evidence at protein level: Swiss-Prot protein existence level 1. Autophagy receptor required for selective macroautophagy (aggrephagy). Functions as a bridge between polyubiquitinated cargo and autophagosomes. Interacts directly with both the cargo to become degraded and an autophagy modifier of the MAP1 LC3 family (PubMed:16286508, PubMed:20168092, PubMed:24128730, PubMed:28404643, PubMed:22622177). Along with WDFY3, involved in the formation and autophagic degradation of cytoplasmic ubiquitin-containing inclusions (p62 bodies, ALIS/aggreso
   4715..4745    +  misc_feature   MCS (fragment): pUC18/19 multiple cloning site
   4746..4764    +  misc_feature   MCS (fragment): pBluescript multiple cloning site
   4764..5352    +  misc_feature   WPRE: woodchuck hepatitis virus posttranscriptional regulatory element
   5353..5375    +  misc_feature   MCS (fragment): pBluescript multiple cloning site
   5392..5460    +  CDS            nef (fragment): NEF_HV1Z2 - Experimental evidence at protein level: Swiss-Prot protein existence level 1. Extracellular Nef protein targets CD4(+) T-lymphocytes for apoptosis by interacting with CXCR4 surface receptors. From Human immunodeficiency virus type 1 group M subtype D (isolate Z2/CDC-Z34) (HIV-1).
   5462..5695    +  LTR            3' LTR (ΔU3): self-inactivating 3' long terminal repeat (LTR) from HIV-1
   5720..5738    -  promoter       SP6 promoter: promoter for bacteriophage SP6 RNA polymerase
   5966..6245    +  CDS            TcR (fragment): tetracycline efflux protein; tet; confers resistance to tetracycline
   6246..6294    -  misc_feature   bom (fragment): basis of mobility region from pBR322
   6396..6431    -  CDS            rop (fragment): Rop protein, which maintains plasmids at low copy number; rop
   6526..6630    +  promoter       AmpR promoter: bla
   6631..7491    +  CDS            AmpR: β-lactamase; bla; confers resistance to ampicillin, carbenicillin, and related antibiotics
   7662..8250    +  rep_origin     ori: high-copy-number ColE1/pMB1/pBR322/pUC origin of replication
   8433..8489    +  CDS            lacI (fragment): lac repressor; lacI; The lac repressor binds to the lac operator to inhibit transcription in E. coli. This inhibition can be relieved by adding lactose or isopropyl-β-D-thiogalactopyranoside (IPTG).
   8496..8825    +  promoter       SV40 promoter: SV40 enhancer and early promoter
   9025..9144    +  CDS            gpt (fragment): XGPT_ECOLI - Also known as gpp, gxu. Experimental evidence at protein level: Swiss-Prot protein existence level 1. Purine salvage pathway enzyme that catalyzes the transfer of the ribosyl-5-phosphate group from 5-phospho-alpha-D-ribose 1- diphosphate (PRPP) to the N9 position of the 6-oxopurines guanine and xanthine to form the corresponding ribonucleotides GMP (guanosine 5'- monophosphate) and XMP (xanthosine 5'-monophosphate), with the release of PPi. To a lesser extent, also acts on hypoxanthine (PubMed:9100006, PubMed:3886014). Does not ribophosphorylate adenine (PubMed:3886014). From Esch
   9144..9479    +  CDS            gpt (fragment): XGPT_ECOLI - Also known as gpp, gxu. Experimental evidence at protein level: Swiss-Prot protein existence level 1. Purine salvage pathway enzyme that catalyzes the transfer of the ribosyl-5-phosphate group from 5-phospho-alpha-D-ribose 1- diphosphate (PRPP) to the N9 position of the 6-oxopurines guanine and xanthine to form the corresponding ribonucleotides GMP (guanosine 5'- monophosphate) and XMP (xanthosine 5'-monophosphate), with the release of PPi. To a lesser extent, also acts on hypoxanthine (PubMed:9100006, PubMed:3886014). Does not ribophosphorylate adenine (PubMed:3886014). From Esch
   9574..9879    +  CDS            frsA (fragment): FRSA_ECOLI - Also known as yafA. Experimental evidence at protein level: Swiss-Prot protein existence level 1. Catalyzes the hydrolysis of esters (PubMed:15808744). Displays esterase activity toward pNP-butyrate (PubMed:15808744). May stimulate mixed-acid fermentation by acting as a fermentation/respiration switch that down-regulates respiration and up- regulates fermentation rates (PubMed:15169777). From Escherichia coli (strain K12).
   9883..9957    +  CDS            small t antigen (fragment): SV40 (simian virus 40) small t antigen
   9959..10024   +  intron         small t intron: SV40 (simian virus 40) small t antigen intron
  10154..10174   +  CDS            SV40 NLS: nuclear localization signal of SV40 (simian virus 40) large T antigen
  10493..10576   +  CDS            large T antigen (fragment): large T antigen from SV40 (simian virus 40)
  10599..10733   +  polyA_signal   SV40 poly(A) signal: SV40 polyadenylation signal
  10900..11229   +  CDS            nef (fragment): NEF_HV1BR - Experimental evidence at protein level: Swiss-Prot protein existence level 1. Extracellular Nef protein targets CD4(+) T-lymphocytes for apoptosis by interacting with CXCR4 surface receptors (PubMed:14990729). From Human immunodeficiency virus type 1 group M subtype B (isolate BRU/LAI) (HIV-1).
  11277..143     +  LTR            5' LTR (truncated) (across the origin): truncated 5' long terminal repeat (LTR) from HIV-1
>Addgene plasmid #223718 | pHR-SFFV-FLAG-TurboID-mutLIR-SQSTM1 | addgene full sequence | sequence record 443628 | Addgene NGS Result
CTCTGGCTAACTAGGGAACCCACTGCTTAAGCCTCAATAAAGCTTGCCTTGAGTGCTTCAAGTAGTGTGT
GCCCGTCTGTTGTGTGACTCTGGTAACTAGAGATCCCTCAGACCCTTTTAGTCAGTGTGGAAAATCTCTA
GCAGTGGCGCCCGAACAGGGACTTGAAAGCGAAAGGGAAACCAGAGGAGCTCTCTCGACGCAGGACTCGG
CTTGCTGAAGCGCGCACGGCAAGAGGCGAGGGGCGGCGACTGGTGAGTACGCCAAAAATTTTGACTAGCG
GAGGCTAGAAGGAGAGAGATGGGTGCGAGAGCGTCAGTATTAAGCGGGGGAGAATTAGATCGCGATGGGA
AAAAATTCGGTTAAGGCCAGGGGGAAAGAAAAAATATAAATTAAAACATATAGTATGGGCAAGCAGGGAG
CTAGAACGATTCGCAGTTAATCCTGGCCTGTTAGAAACATCAGAAGGCTGTAGACAAATACTGGGACAGC
TACAACCATCCCTTCAGACAGGATCAGAAGAACTTAGATCATTATATAATACAGTAGCAACCCTCTATTG
TGTGCATCAAAGGATAGAGATAAAAGACACCAAGGAAGCTTTAGACAAGATAGAGGAAGAGCAAAACAAA
AGTAAGACCACCGCACAGCAAGCGGCCGGCCGCTGATCTTCAGACCTGGAGGAGGAGATATGAGGGACAA
TTGGAGAAGTGAATTATATAAATATAAAGTAGTAAAAATTGAACCATTAGGAGTAGCACCCACCAAGGCA
AAGAGAAGAGTGGTGCAGAGAGAAAAAAGAGCAGTGGGAATAGGAGCTTTGTTCCTTGGGTTCTTGGGAG
CAGCAGGAAGCACTATGGGCGCAGCGTCAATGACGCTGACGGTACAGGCCAGACAATTATTGTCTGGTAT
AGTGCAGCAGCAGAACAATTTGCTGAGGGCTATTGAGGCGCAACAGCATCTGTTGCAACTCACAGTCTGG
GGCATCAAGCAGCTCCAGGCAAGAATCCTGGCTGTGGAAAGATACCTAAAGGATCAACAGCTCCTGGGGA
TTTGGGGTTGCTCTGGAAAACTCATTTGCACCACTGCTGTGCCTTGGAATGCTAGTTGGAGTAATAAATC
TCTGGAACAGATTTGGAATCACACGACCTGGATGGAGTGGGACAGAGAAATTAACAATTACACAAGCTTA
ATACACTCCTTAATTGAAGAATCGCAAAACCAGCAAGAAAAGAATGAACAAGAATTATTGGAATTAGATA
AATGGGCAAGTTTGTGGAATTGGTTTAACATAACAAATTGGCTGTGGTATATAAAATTATTCATAATGAT
AGTAGGAGGCTTGGTAGGTTTAAGAATAGTTTTTGCTGTACTTTCTATAGTGAATAGAGTTAGGCAGGGA
TATTCACCATTATCGTTTCAGACCCACCTCCCAACCCCGAGGGGACCCGACAGGCCCGAAGGAATAGAAG
AAGAAGGTGGAGAGAGAGACAGAGACAGATCCATTCGATTAGTGAACGGATCTCGACGGTATCGCCAAAT
GGCAGTATTCATCCACAATTTTAAAAGAAAAGGGGGGATTGGGGGGTACAGTGCAGGGGAAAGAATAGTA
GACATAATAGCAACAGACATACAAACTAAAGAATTACAAAAACAAATTACAAAAATTCAAAATTTTCGGG
TTTATTACAGGGACAGCAGAGATCCAGTTTGGATCGATAAGCTTGATATCGAATTCCTGCAGCCCCGATA
AAATAAAAGATTTTATTTAGTCTCCAGAAAAAGGGGGGAATGAAAGACCCCACCTGTAGGTTTGGCAAGC
TAGCTGCAGTAACGCCATTTTGCAAGGCATGGAAAAATACCAAACCAAGAATAGAGAAGTTCAGATCAAG
GGCGGGTACATGAAAATAGCTAACGTTGGGCCAAACAGGATATCTGCGGTGAGCAGTTTCGGCCCCGGCC
CGGGGCCAAGAACAGATGGTCACCGCAGTTTCGGCCCCGGCCCGAGGCCAAGAACAGATGGTCCCCAGAT
ATGGCCCAACCCTCAGCAGTTTCTTAAGACCCATCAGATGTTTCCAGGCTCCCCCAAGGACCTGAAATGA
CCCTGCGCCTTATTTGAATTAACCAATCAGCCTGCTTCTCGCTTCTGTTCGCGCGCTTCTGCTTCCCGAG
CTCTATAAAAGAGCTCACAACCCCTCACTCGGCGCGCCAGTCCTCCGACAGACTGAGTCGCCCGGGGGGG
ATCTGGAGCTCTCGAGAATTCTCACGCGTACCGGTAGCCACCATGGACTACAAGGATGACGACGATAAGA
AAGACAATACTGTGCCTCTGAAGCTGATCGCTCTCCTGGCTAATGGCGAGTTCCATAGTGGCGAACAGCT
GGGAGAAACCCTGGGCATGTCCAGGGCCGCTATCAACAAGCACATTCAGACTCTGCGCGACTGGGGCGTG
GACGTGTTCACCGTGCCCGGAAAGGGCTACTCTCTGCCCGAGCCTATCCCGCTGCTGAACGCTAAACAGA
TTCTGGGACAGCTGGACGGCGGGAGCGTGGCAGTCCTGCCTGTGGTCGACTCCACCAATCAGTACCTGCT
GGATCGAATCGGCGAGCTGAAGAGTGGGGATGCTTGCATTGCAGAATATCAGCAGGCAGGGAGAGGAAGC
AGAGGGAGGAAATGGTTCTCTCCTTTTGGAGCTAACCTGTACCTGAGTATGTTTTGGCGCCTGAAGCGGG
GACCAGCAGCAATCGGCCTGGGCCCGGTCATCGGAATTGTCATGGCAGAAGCGCTGCGAAAGCTGGGAGC
AGACAAGGTGCGAGTCAAATGGCCCAATGACCTGTATCTGCAGGATAGAAAGCTGGCAGGCATCCTGGTG
GAGCTGGCCGGAATAACAGGCGATGCTGCACAGATCGTCATTGGCGCCGGGATTAACGTGGCTATGAGGC
GCGTGGAGGAAAGCGTGGTCAATCAGGGCTGGATCACACTGCAGGAAGCAGGGATTAACCTGGACAGGAA
TACTCTGGCCGCTACGCTGATCCGAGAGCTGCGGGCAGCCCTGGAACTGTTCGAGCAGGAAGGCCTGGCT
CCATATCTGCCACGGTGGGAGAAGCTGGATAACTTCATCAATAGACCCGTGAAGCTGATCATTGGGGACA
AAGAGATTTTCGGGATTAGCCGGGGGATTGATAAACAGGGAGCCCTGCTGCTGGAACAGGACGGAGTTAT
CAAACCCTGGATGGGCGGAGAAATCAGTCTGCGGTCTGCCGAAAAGTCCGGACTCAGATCTGGTGGCAGT
GGATCTCGAGTCATGGCGTCGCTCACCGTGAAGGCCTACCTTCTGGGCAAGGAGGACGCGGCGCGCGAGA
TTCGCCGCTTCAGCTTCTGCTGCAGCCCCGAGCCTGAGGCGGAAGCCGAGGCTGCGGCGGGTCCGGGACC
CTGCGAGCGGCTGCTGAGCCGGGTGGCCGCCCTGTTCCCCGCGCTGCGGCCTGGCGGCTTCCAGGCGCAC
TACCGCGATGAGGACGGGGACTTGGTTGCCTTTTCCAGTGACGAGGAATTGACAATGGCCATGTCCTACG
TGAAGGATGACATCTTCCGAATCTACATTAAAGAGAAAAAAGAGTGCCGGCGGGACCACCGCCCACCGTG
TGCTCAGGAGGCGCCCCGCAACATGGTGCACCCCAATGTGATCTGCGATGGCTGCAATGGGCCTGTGGTA
GGAACCCGCTACAAGTGCAGCGTCTGCCCAGACTACGACTTGTGTAGCGTCTGCGAGGGAAAGGGCTTGC
ACCGGGGGCACACCAAGCTCGCATTCCCCAGCCCCTTCGGGCACCTGTCTGAGGGCTTCTCGCACAGCCG
CTGGCTCCGGAAGGTGAAACACGGACACTTCGGGTGGCCAGGATGGGAAATGGGTCCACCAGGAAACTGG
AGCCCACGTCCTCCTCGTGCAGGGGAGGCCCGCCCTGGCCCCACGGCAGAATCAGCTTCTGGTCCATCGG
AGGATCCGAGTGTGAATTTCCTGAAGAACGTTGGGGAGAGTGTGGCAGCTGCCCTTAGCCCTCTGGGCAT
TGAAGTTGATATCGATGTGGAGCACGGAGGGAAAAGAAGCCGCCTGACCCCCGTCTCTCCAGAGAGTTCC
AGCACAGAGGAGAAGAGCAGCTCACAGCCAAGCAGCTGCTGCTCTGATCCCAGCAAGCCGGGTGGGAATG
TTGAGGGCGCCACGCAGTCTCTGGCGGAGCAGATGAGAAAGATCGCCTTGGAGTCCGAGGGGCGCCCTGA
GGAACAGATGGAGTCGGATAACTGTTCAGGAGGAGCCGCTGCAGCTACCCATCTGTCTTCAAAAGAAGTG
GACCCGTCTACAGGTGAACTCCAGTCCCTACAGATGCCAGAATCCGAAGGGCCAAGCTCTCTGGACCCCT
CCCAGGAGGGACCCACAGGGCTGAAGGAAGCTGCCTTGTACCCACATCTCCCGCCAGAGGCTGACCCGCG
GCTGATTGAGTCCCTCTCCCAGATGCTGTCCATGGGCTTCTCTGATGAAGGCGGCTGGCTCACCAGGCTC
CTGCAGACCAAGAACTATGACATCGGAGCGGCTCTGGACACCATCCAGTATTCAAAGCATCCCCCGCCGT
TGTAAGGATCCACCGGATCTAGATAACTGATTAAGATCCTTGACTTGCGGCCGCAACTCCCACCTGCAAC
ATGCGTGACTGACTGAGGCCGCGACTCTAGAGTCGACCTGCAGGCATGCAAGCTTGATATCAAGCTTATC
GATAATCAACCTCTGGATTACAAAATTTGTGAAAGATTGACTGGTATTCTTAACTATGTTGCTCCTTTTA
CGCTATGTGGATACGCTGCTTTAATGCCTTTGTATCATGCTATTGCTTCCCGTATGGCTTTCATTTTCTC
CTCCTTGTATAAATCCTGGTTGCTGTCTCTTTATGAGGAGTTGTGGCCCGTTGTCAGGCAACGTGGCGTG
GTGTGCACTGTGTTTGCTGACGCAACCCCCACTGGTTGGGGCATTGCCACCACCTGTCAGCTCCTTTCCG
GGACTTTCGCTTTCCCCCTCCCTATTGCCACGGCGGAACTCATCGCCGCCTGCCTTGCCCGCTGCTGGAC
AGGGGCTCGGCTGTTGGGCACTGACAATTCCGTGGTGTTGTCGGGGAAATCATCGTCCTTTCCTTGGCTG
CTCGCCTGTGTTGCCACCTGGATTCTGCGCGGGACGTCCTTCTGCTACGTCCCTTCGGCCCTCAATCCAG
CGGACCTTCCTTCCCGCGGCCTGCTGCCGGCTCTGCGGCCTCTTCCGCGTCTTCGCCTTCGCCCTCAGAC
GAGTCGGATCTCCCTTTGGGCCGCCTCCCCGCATCGATACCGTCGACCTCGAGGGAATTAATTCGAGCTC
GGTACCTTTAAGACCAATGACTTACAAGGCAGCTGTAGATCTTAGCCACTTTTTAAAAGAAAAGGGGGGA
CTGGAAGGGCTAATTCACTCCCAACGAAGACAAGATCTGCTTTTTGCTTGTACTGGGTCTCTCTGGTTAG
ACCAGATCTGAGCCTGGGAGCTCTCTGGCTAACTAGGGAACCCACTGCTTAAGCCTCAATAAAGCTTGCC
TTGAGTGCTTCAAGTAGTGTGTGCCCGTCTGTTGTGTGACTCTGGTAACTAGAGATCCCTCAGACCCTTT
TAGTCAGTGTGGAAAATCTCTAGCAGCATCTAGAATTAATTCCGTGTATTCTATAGTGTCACCTAAATCG
TATGTGTATGATACATAAGGTTATGTATTAATTGTAGCCGCGTTCTAACGACAATATGTACAAGCCTAAT
TGTGTAGCATCTGGCTTACTGAAGCAGACCCTATCATCTCTCTCGTAAACTGCCGTCAGAGTCGGTTTGG
TTGGACGAACCTTCTGAGTTTCTGGTAACGCCGTCCCGCACCCGGAAATGGTCAGCGAACCAATCAGCAG
GGTCATCGCTAGCCAGATCCTCTACGCCGGACGCATCGTGGCCGGCATCACCGGCGCCACAGGTGCGGTT
GCTGGCGCCTATATCGCCGACATCACCGATGGGGAAGATCGGGCTCGCCACTTCGGGCTCATGAGCGCTT
GTTTCGGCGTGGGTATGGTGGCAGGCCCCGTGGCCGGGGGACTGTTGGGCGCCATCTCCTTGCATGCACC
ATTCCTTGCGGCGGCGGTGCTCAACGGCCTCAACCTACTACTGGGCTGCTTCCTAATGCAGGAGTCGCAT
AAGGGAGAGCGTCGAATGGTGCACTCTCAGTACAATCTGCTCTGATGCCGCATAGTTAAGCCAGCCCCGA
CACCCGCCAACACCCGCTGACGCGCCCTGACGGGCTTGTCTGCTCCCGGCATCCGCTTACAGACAAGCTG
TGACCGTCTCCGGGAGCTGCATGTGTCAGAGGTTTTCACCGTCATCACCGAAACGCGCGAGACGAAAGGG
CCTCGTGATACGCCTATTTTTATAGGTTAATGTCATGATAATAATGGTTTCTTAGACGTCAGGTGGCACT
TTTCGGGGAAATGTGCGCGGAACCCCTATTTGTTTATTTTTCTAAATACATTCAAATATGTATCCGCTCA
TGAGACAATAACCCTGATAAATGCTTCAATAATATTGAAAAAGGAAGAGTATGAGTATTCAACATTTCCG
TGTCGCCCTTATTCCCTTTTTTGCGGCATTTTGCCTTCCTGTTTTTGCTCACCCAGAAACGCTGGTGAAA
GTAAAAGATGCTGAAGATCAGTTGGGTGCACGAGTGGGTTACATCGAACTGGATCTCAACAGCGGTAAGA
TCCTTGAGAGTTTTCGCCCCGAAGAACGTTTTCCAATGATGAGCACTTTTAAAGTTCTGCTATGTGGCGC
GGTATTATCCCGTATTGACGCCGGGCAAGAGCAACTCGGTCGCCGCATACACTATTCTCAGAATGACTTG
GTTGAGTACTCACCAGTCACAGAAAAGCATCTTACGGATGGCATGACAGTAAGAGAATTATGCAGTGCTG
CCATAACCATGAGTGATAACACTGCGGCCAACTTACTTCTGACAACGATCGGAGGACCGAAGGAGCTAAC
CGCTTTTTTGCACAACATGGGGGATCATGTAACTCGCCTTGATCGTTGGGAACCGGAGCTGAATGAAGCC
ATACCAAACGACGAGCGTGACACCACGATGCCTGTAGCAATGGCAACAACGTTGCGCAAACTATTAACTG
GCGAACTACTTACTCTAGCTTCCCGGCAACAATTAATAGACTGGATGGAGGCGGATAAAGTTGCAGGACC
ACTTCTGCGCTCGGCCCTTCCGGCTGGCTGGTTTATTGCTGATAAATCTGGAGCCGGTGAGCGTGGGTCT
CGCGGTATCATTGCAGCACTGGGGCCAGATGGTAAGCCCTCCCGTATCGTAGTTATCTACACGACGGGGA
GTCAGGCAACTATGGATGAACGAAATAGACAGATCGCTGAGATAGGTGCCTCACTGATTAAGCATTGGTA
ACTGTCAGACCAAGTTTACTCATATATACTTTAGATTGATTTAAAACTTCATTTTTAATTTAAAAGGATC
TAGGTGAAGATCCTTTTTGATAATCTCATGACCAAAATCCCTTAACGTGAGTTTTCGTTCCACTGAGCGT
CAGACCCCGTAGAAAAGATCAAAGGATCTTCTTGAGATCCTTTTTTTCTGCGCGTAATCTGCTGCTTGCA
AACAAAAAAACCACCGCTACCAGCGGTGGTTTGTTTGCCGGATCAAGAGCTACCAACTCTTTTTCCGAAG
GTAACTGGCTTCAGCAGAGCGCAGATACCAAATACTGTTCTTCTAGTGTAGCCGTAGTTAGGCCACCACT
TCAAGAACTCTGTAGCACCGCCTACATACCTCGCTCTGCTAATCCTGTTACCAGTGGCTGCTGCCAGTGG
CGATAAGTCGTGTCTTACCGGGTTGGACTCAAGACGATAGTTACCGGATAAGGCGCAGCGGTCGGGCTGA
ACGGGGGGTTCGTGCACACAGCCCAGCTTGGAGCGAACGACCTACACCGAACTGAGATACCTACAGCGTG
AGCTATGAGAAAGCGCCACGCTTCCCGAAGGGAGAAAGGCGGACAGGTATCCGGTAAGCGGCAGGGTCGG
AACAGGAGAGCGCACGAGGGAGCTTCCAGGGGGAAACGCCTGGTATCTTTATAGTCCTGTCGGGTTTCGC
CACCTCTGACTTGAGCGTCGATTTTTGTGATGCTCGTCAGGGGGGCGGAGCCTATGGAAAAACGCCAGCA
ACGCGGCCTTTTTACGGTTCCTGGCCTTTTGCTGGCCTTTTGCTCACATGTTCTTTCCTGCGTTATCCCC
TGATTCTGTGGATAACCGTATTACCGCCTTTGAGTGAGCTGATACCGCTCGCCGCAGCCGAACGACCGAG
CGCAGCGAGTCAGTGAGCGAGGAAGCGGAAGAGCGCCCAATACGCAAACCGCCTCTCCCCGCGCGTTGGC
CGATTCATTAATGCAGCTGTGGAATGTGTGTCAGTTAGGGTGTGGAAAGTCCCCAGGCTCCCCAGCAGGC
AGAAGTATGCAAAGCATGCATCTCAATTAGTCAGCAACCAGGTGTGGAAAGTCCCCAGGCTCCCCAGCAG
GCAGAAGTATGCAAAGCATGCATCTCAATTAGTCAGCAACCATAGTCCCGCCCCTAACTCCGCCCATCCC
GCCCCTAACTCCGCCCAGTTCCGCCCATTCTCCGCCCCATGGCTGACTAATTTTTTTTATTTATGCAGAG
GCCGAGGCCGCCTCGGCCTCTGAGCTATTCCAGAAGTAGTGAGGAGGCTTTTTTGGAGGCCTAGGCTTTT
GCAAAAAGCTTGGACACAAGACAGGCTTGCGAGATATGTTTGAGAATACCACTTTATCCCGCGTCAGGGA
GAGGCAGTGCGTAAAAAGACGCGGACTCATGTGAAATACTGGTTTTTAGTGCGCCAGATCTCTATAATCT
CGCGCAACCTATTTTCCCCTCGAACACTTTTTAAGCCGTAGATAAACAGGCTGGGACACTTCACATGAGC
GAAAAATACATCGTCACCTGGGACATGTTGCAGATCCATGCACGTAAACTCGCAAGCCGACTGATGCCTT
CTGAACAATGGAAAGGCATTATTGCCGTAAGCCGTGGCGGTCTGTACCGGGTGCGTTACTGGCGCGTGAA
CTGGGTATTCGTCATGTCGATACCGTTTGTATTTCCAGCTACGATCACGACAACCAGCGCGAGCTTAAAG
TGCTGAAACGCGCAGAAGGCGATGGCGAAGGCTTCATCGTTATTGATGACCTGGTGGATACCGGTGGTAC
TGCGGTTGCGATTCGTGAAATGTATCCAAAAGCGCACTTTGTCACCATCTTCGCAAAACCGGCTGGTCGT
CCGCTGGTTGATGACTATGTTGTTGATATCCCGCAAGATACCTGGATTGAACAGCCGTGGGATATGGGCG
TCGTATTCGTCCCGCCAATCTCCGGTCGCTAATCTTTTCAACGCCTGGCACTGCCGGGCGTTGTTCTTTT
TAACTTCAGGCGGGTTACAATAGTTTCCAGTAAGTATTCTGGAGGCTGCATCCATGACACAGGCAAACCT
GAGCGAAACCCTGTTCAAACCCCGCTTTAAACATCCTGAAACCTCGACGCTAGTCCGCCGCTTTAATCAC
GGCGCACAACCGCCTGTGCAGTCGGCCCTTGATGGTAAAACCATCCCTCACTGGTATCGCATGATTAACC
GTCTGATGTGGATCTGGCGCGGCATTGACCCACGCGAAATCCTCGACGTCCAGGCACGTATTGTGATGAG
CGATGCCGAACGTACCGACGATGATTTATACGATACGGTGATTGGCTACCGTGGCGGCAACTGGATTTAT
GAGTGGGCCCCGGATCTTTGTGAAGGAACCTTACTTCTGTGGTGTGACATAATTGGACAAACTACCTACA
GAGATTTAAAGCTCTAAGGTAAATATAAAATTTTTAAGTGTATAATGTGTTAAACTACTGATTCTAATTG
TTTGTGTATTTTAGATTCCAACCTATGGAACTGATGAATGGGAGCAGTGGTGGAATGCCTTTAATGAGGA
AAACCTGTTTTGCTCAGAAGAAATGCCATCTAGTGATGATGAGGCTACTGCTGACTCTCAACATTCTACT
CCTCCAAAAAAGAAGAGAAAGGTAGAAGACCCCAAGGACTTTCCTTCAGAATTGCTAAGTTTTTTGAGTC
ATGCTGTGTTTAGTAATAGAACTCTTGCTTGCTTTGCTATTTACACCACAAAGGAAAAAGCTGCACTGCT
ATACAAGAAAATTATGGAAAAATATTCTGTAACCTTTATAAGTAGGCATAACAGTTATAATCATAACATA
CTGTTTTTTCTTACTCCACACAGGCATAGAGTGTCTGCTATTAATAACTATGCTCAAAAATTGTGTACCT
TTAGCTTTTTAATTTGTAAAGGGGTTAATAAGGAATATTTGATGTATAGTGCCTTGACTAGAGATCATAA
TCAGCCATACCACATTTGTAGAGGTTTTACTTGCTTTAAAAAACCTCCCACACCTCCCCCTGAACCTGAA
ACATAAAATGAATGCAATTGTTGTTGTTAACTTGTTTATTGCAGCTTATAATGGTTACAAATAAAGCAAT
AGCATCACAAATTTCACAAATAAAGCATTTTTTTCACTGCATTCTAGTTGTGGTTTGTCCAAACTCATCA
ATGTATCTTATCATGTCTGGATCAACTGGATAACTCAAGCTAACCAAAATCATCCCAAACTTCCCACCCC
ATACCCTATTACCACTGCCAATTACCTGTGGTTTCATTTACTCTAAACCTGTGATTCCTCTGAATTATTT
TCATTTTAAAGAAATTGTATTTGTTAAATATGTACTACAAACTTAGTAGTTGGAAGGGCTAATTCACTCC
CAAAGAAGACAAGATATCCTTGATCTGTGGATCTACCACACACAAGGCTACTTCCCTGATTAGCAGAACT
ACACACCAGGGCCAGGGGTCAGATATCCACTGACCTTTGGATGGTGCTACAAGCTAGTACCAGTTGAGCC
AGATAAGGTAGAAGAGGCCAATAAAGGAGAGAACACCAGCTTGTTACACCCTGTGAGCCTGCATGGGATG
GATGACCCGGAGAGAGAAGTGTTAGAGTGGAGGTTTGACAGCCGCCTAGCATTTCATCACGTGGCCCGAG
AGCTGCATCCGGAGTACTTCAAGAACTGCTGATATCGAGCTTGCTACAAGGGACTTTCCGCTGGGGACTT
TCCAGGGAGGCGTGGCCTGGGCGGGACTGGGGAGTGGCGAGCCCTCAGATCCTGCATATAAGCAGCTGCT
TTTTGCCTGTACTGGGTCTCTCTGGTTAGACCAGATCTGAGCCTGGGAGCT
