>Addgene plasmid #223718 | pHR-SFFV-FLAG-TurboID-mutLIR-SQSTM1 | depositor partial sequence | sequence record 438902 | Insert
CCTCCGACAGACTGAGTCGCCCGGGGGGGATCTGGAGCTCTCGAGAATTCTCACGCGTACCGGTAGCCAC
CATGGACTACAAGGATGACGACGATAAGAAAGACAATACTGTGCCTCTGAAGCTGATCGCTCTCCTGGCT
AATGGCGAGTTCCATAGTGGCGAACAGCTGGGAGAAACCCTGGGCATGTCCAGGGCCGCTATCAACAAGC
ACATTCAGACTCTGCGCGACTGGGGCGTGGACGTGTTCACCGTGCCCGGAAAGGGCTACTCTCTGCCCGA
GCCTATCCCGCTGCTGAACGCTAAACAGATTCTGGGACAGCTGGACGGCGGGAGCGTGGCAGTCCTGCCT
GTGGTCGACTCCACCAATCAGTACCTGCTGGATCGAATCGGCGAGCTGAAGAGTGGGGATGCTTGCATTG
CAGAATATCAGCAGGCAGGGAGAGGAAGCAGAGGGAGGAAATGGTTCTCTCCTTTTGGAGCTAACCTGTA
CCTGAGTATGTTTTGGCGCCTGAAGCGGGGACCAGCAGCAATCGGCCTGGGCCCGGTCATCGGAATTGTC
ATGGCAGAAGCGCTGCGAAAGCTGGGAGCAGACAAGGTGCGAGTCAAATGGCCCAATGACCTGTATCTGC
AGGATAGAAAGCTGGCAGGCATCCTGGTGGAGCTGGCCGGAATAACAGGCGATGCTGCACAGATCGTCAT
TGGCGCCGGGATTAACGTGGCTATGAGGCGCGTGGAGGAAAGCGTGGTCAATCAGGGCTGGATCACACTG
CAGGAAGCAGGGATTAACCTGGACAGGAATACTCTGGCCGCTACGCTGATCCGAGAGCTGCGGGCAGCCC
TGGAACTGTTCGAGCAGGAAGGCCTGGCTCCATATCTGCCACGGTGGGAGAAGCTGGATAACTTCATCAA
TAGACCCGTGAAGCTGATCATTGGGGACAAAGAGATTTTCGGGATTAGCCGGGGGATTGATAAACAGGGA
GCCCTGCTGCTGGAACAGGACGGAGTTATCAAACCCTGGATGGGCGGAGAAATCAGTCTGCGGTCTGCCG
AAAAGTCCGGACTCAGATCTGGTGGCAGTGGATCTCGAGTCATGGCGTCGCTCACCGTGAAGGCCTACCT
TCTGGGCAAGGAGGACGCGGCGCGCGAGATTCGCCGCTTCAGCTTCTGCTGCAGCCCCGAGCCTGAGGCG
GAAGCCGAGGCTGCGGCGGGTCCGGGACCCTGCGAGCGGCTGCTGAGCCGGGTGGCCGCCCTGTTCCCCG
CGCTGCGGCCTGGCGGCTTCCAGGCGCACTACCGCGATGAGGACGGGGACTTGGTTGCCTTTTCCAGTGA
CGAGGAATTGACAATGGCCATGTCCTACGTGAAGGATGACATCTTCCGAATCTACATTAAAGAGAAAAAA
GAGTGCCGGCGGGACCACCGCCCACCGTGTGCTCAGGAGGCGCCCCGCAACATGGTGCACCCCAATGTGA
TCTGCGATGGCTGCAATGGGCCTGTGGTAGGAACCCGCTACAAGTGCAGCGTCTGCCCAGACTACGACTT
GTGTAGCGTCTGCGAGGGAAAGGGCTTGCACCGGGGGCACACCAAGCTCGCATTCCCCAGCCCCTTCGGG
CACCTGTCTGAGGGCTTCTCGCACAGCCGCTGGCTCCGGAAGGTGAAACACGGACACTTCGGGTGGCCAG
GATGGGAAATGGGTCCACCAGGAAACTGGAGCCCACGTCCTCCTCGTGCAGGGGAGGCCCGCCCTGGCCC
CACGGCAGAATCAGCTTCTGGTCCATCGGAGGATCCGAGTGTGAATTTCCTGAAGAACGTTGGGGAGAGT
GTGGCAGCTGCCCTTAGCCCTCTGGGCATTGAAGTTGATATCGATGTGGAGCACGGAGGGAAAAGAAGCC
GCCTGACCCCCGTCTCTCCAGAGAGTTCCAGCACAGAGGAGAAGAGCAGCTCACAGCCAAGCAGCTGCTG
CTCTGATCCCAGCAAGCCGGGTGGGAATGTTGAGGGCGCCACGCAGTCTCTGGCGGAGCAGATGAGAAAG
ATCGCCTTGGAGTCCGAGGGGCGCCCTGAGGAACAGATGGAGTCGGATAACTGTTCAGGAGGAGCCGCTG
CAGCTACCCATCTGTCTTCAAAAGAAGTGGACCCGTCTACAGGTGAACTCCAGTCCCTACAGATGCCAGA
ATCCGAAGGGCCAAGCTCTCTGGACCCCTCCCAGGAGGGACCCACAGGGCTGAAGGAAGCTGCCTTGTAC
CCACATCTCCCGCCAGAGGCTGACCCGCGGCTGATTGAGTCCCTCTCCCAGATGCTGTCCATGGGCTTCT
CTGATGAAGGCGGCTGGCTCACCAGGCTCCTGCAGACCAAGAACTATGACATCGGAGCGGCTCTGGACAC
CATCCAGTATTCAAAGCATCCCCCGCCGTTGTAAGGATCCACCGGATCTAGATAACTGATTAAGATCCTT
GACTTGCGGCCGCAACTCCCACCTGCAACATGCGTGACTGACTGAGGCCGCGACTCTAGAGTCGACCTGC
AGGCATGCAAGCTTGATATCAAGCTTATCGATAATCAACCTCTGGATTACAAAATTTGTGAAAGATTGAC
TGGTATTCTTAACTATGTTGCTCCTTTTACGCTATG
